Addgene plasmid #215456: pEF.DEST51-Dok1-Clover
Purpose: Expression vector with Dok1 tagged with Clover
Depositing lab: Johanna Ivaska. Depositing organization: Turku Bioscience Centre. Publication: Dynamic regulation of integrin beta1 phosphorylation supports invasion of breast cancer cells. Conway JRW, Joshi O, Kaivola J, Follain G, Gounis M, Kuhl D, Ivaska J. Nat Cell Biol. 2025 May 26. doi: 10.1038/s41556-025-01663-4. PubMed 40419795.
Backbone
  Vector backbone: pEF-DEST51
  Backbone manufacturer: Thermo Fisher Scientific Inc.
  Total vector size (bp): 7258
  Vector type: Mammalian Expression
  Selectable markers: Blasticidin
Growth in bacteria
  Bacterial resistance: Ampicillin, 100 μg/mL
  Growth temperature: 37°C
  Growth strain: DH5alpha
  Copy number: High Copy
Gene/Insert
  Gene/Insert name: DOK1
  Species: H. sapiens (human)
  Insert size (bp): 2175
  GenBank ID: NM_001381.5
  Entrez Gene: DOK1 (a.k.a. P62DOK, pp62)
  Promoter: EF1a
  Tag / fusion protein: Clover (C terminal on insert)
  Cloning method: Gateway Cloning
  Sequencing primers: 5′ EF1a_F; 3′ BGH_R
Terms and licenses: Academic/Nonprofit Terms; Industry Terms
How to cite: pEF.DEST51-Dok1-Clover was a gift from Johanna Ivaska (Addgene plasmid # 215456 ; http://n2t.net/addgene:215456 ; RRID:Addgene_215456)
