[The description below was written by a language model from this plasmid's Addgene catalogue record and pLannotate feature annotations shown in this document.]
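Description:
pEF.DEST51-Dok1-Clover is a mammalian expression plasmid built on the pEF-DEST51 Gateway destination backbone. It carries human DOK1 fused at its C terminus to the green/yellow fluorescent protein Clover. It is propagated in E. coli through a high-copy ColE1/pUC-type origin with ampicillin selection from the β-lactamase gene, and an f1 origin is also present. For selection in mammalian cells, a blasticidin S deaminase (BSD) gene sits behind tandem SV40 early and bacterial EM7 promoters and is followed by an SV40 polyadenylation signal. The catalogue lists a total size of 7,258 bp, whereas the sequenced record behind the feature table is 8,028 nt. The record does not explain this difference.

The DOK1–Clover fusion is flanked by attB1 and attB2 sites, the scars left by Gateway recombination. Expression is driven by the strong constitutive human EF-1α promoter and terminated by the bovine growth hormone poly(A) signal. A T7 promoter lies just upstream of attB1. A backbone-derived V5 epitope tag is annotated downstream of attB2, but the record does not indicate whether it is translated in frame with the fusion or cut off by a stop codon after Clover. Several short annotated fragments (CMV enhancer, small t antigen, bleomycin-resistance sequences, lacI) appear to be backbone remnants or partial matches rather than functional elements.

DOK1 is an enzymatically inert adaptor or scaffolding protein. It can modulate integrin activation by competing with talin for binding to the integrin β tail. The construct produces a fluorescently labelled DOK1 in mammalian cells, suited to live or fixed imaging of its localisation. The associated work concerns integrin β1 phosphorylation and breast cancer cell invasion.
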