Features (pLannotate 1.2.2; 26 found; start..end, strand, type, name):
    150..202     -  misc_feature   bom (fragment): basis of mobility region from pBR322
    357..375     +  enhancer       CMV enhancer (fragment): human cytomegalovirus immediate early enhancer
    400..466     +  CDS            small t antigen (fragment): SV40 (simian virus 40) small t antigen
    473..1651    +  promoter       EF-1α promoter: strong constitutive promoter for human elongation factor EF-1α
   1668..1686    +  promoter       T7 promoter: promoter for bacteriophage T7 RNA polymerase
   1718..1742    +  protein_bind   attB1: mutant version of attB; recombination site for the Gateway® BP reaction BP Clonase™
   1786..3228    +  CDS            DOK1: DOK1_HUMAN - Experimental evidence at protein level: Swiss-Prot protein existence level 1. DOK proteins are enzymatically inert adaptor or scaffolding proteins. They provide a docking platform for the assembly of multimolecular signaling complexes. DOK1 appears to be a negative regulator of the insulin signaling pathway. Modulates integrin activation by competing with talin for the same binding site on ITGB3. From Homo sapiens (Human).
   3244..3960    +  CDS            Clover: Clover is a basic (constitutively fluorescent) green/yellow fluorescent protein published in 2012, derived from Aequorea victoria. It is reported to be a rapidly-maturing weak dimer with high acid sensitivity.
   3976..4000    -  protein_bind   attB2: mutant version of attB; recombination site for the Gateway® BP reaction BP Clonase™
   4026..4067    +  CDS            V5 tag: epitope tag from simian virus 5
   4123..4330    +  polyA_signal   bGH poly(A) signal: bovine growth hormone polyadenylation signal
   4351..4372    +  promoter       SV40 promoter (fragment): SV40 enhancer and early promoter
   4393..4821    +  rep_origin     f1 ori (sequence partly withheld): f1 bacteriophage origin of replication; arrow indicates direction of (+) strand synthesis
   4835..5164    +  promoter       SV40 promoter: SV40 enhancer and early promoter
   5212..5259    +  promoter       EM7 promoter: synthetic bacterial promoter&nbsp
   5278..5676    +  CDS            BSD: blasticidin S deaminase; Aspergillus terreus BSD; confers resistance to blasticidin
   5677..5704    +  CDS            BleoR (fragment): antibiotic-binding protein; Sh ble from Streptoalloteichus hindustanus; confers resistance to bleomycin, phleomycin, and Zeocin™
   5714..5839    +  CDS            ble (fragment): BLE_KLEPN - Experimental evidence at protein level: Swiss-Prot protein existence level 1. Binding protein with a strong affinity to the bleomycin family of antibiotics. Binds to CL990; an antimitotic-antibiotic compound. From Klebsiella pneumoniae.
   5834..5955    +  polyA_signal   SV40 poly(A) signal: SV40 polyadenylation signal
   6028..6044    -  protein_bind   lac operator: The lac repressor binds to the lac operator to inhibit transcription in E. coli. This inhibition can be relieved by adding lactose or isopropyl-β-D-thiogalactopyranoside (IPTG). lac repressor encoded by lacI
   6052..6082    -  promoter       lac promoter: promoter for the E. coli lac operon
   6097..6118    -  protein_bind   CAP binding site: CAP binding activates transcription in the presence of cAMP. E. coli catabolite activator protein
   6131..6223    -  CDS            lacI (fragment): lac repressor; lacI; The lac repressor binds to the lac operator to inhibit transcription in E. coli. This inhibition can be relieved by adding lactose or isopropyl-β-D-thiogalactopyranoside (IPTG).
   6395..6983    -  rep_origin     ori: high-copy-number ColE1/pMB1/pBR322/pUC origin of replication
   7154..8014    -  CDS            AmpR: β-lactamase; bla; confers resistance to ampicillin, carbenicillin, and related antibiotics
   8015..91      -  promoter       AmpR promoter (across the origin): bla
>Addgene plasmid #215456 | pEF.DEST51-Dok1-Clover | addgene full sequence | sequence record 445920 | Addgene NGS Result
AATATTATTGAAGCATTTATCAGGGTTATTGTCTCATGAGCGGATACATATTTGAATGTATTTAGAAAAA
TAAACAAATAGGGGTTCCGCGCACATTTCCCCGAAAAGTGCCACCTGACGTCGACGGATCGGGAGATCTC
CCGATCCCCTATGGTGCACTCTCAGTACAATCTGCTCTGATGCCGCATAGTTAAGCCAGTATCTGCTCCC
TGCTTGTGTGTTGGAGGTCGCTGAGTAGTGCGCGAGCAAAATTTAAGCTACAACAAGGCAAGGCTTGACC
GACAATTGCATGAAGAATCTGCTTAGGGTTAGGCGTTTTGCGCTGCTTCGCGATGTACGGGCCAGATATA
CGCGTTGACATTGATTATTGACTAGGCTTTTGCAAAAAGCTTTGCAAAGATGGATAAAGTTTTAAACAGA
GAGGAATCTTTGCAGCTAATGGACCTTCTAGGTCTTGAAAGGAGTGGGAATTGGCTCCGGTGCCCGTCAG
TGGGCAGAGCGCACATCGCCCACAGTCCCCGAGAAGTTGGGGGGAGGGGTCGGCAATTGAACCGGTGCCT
AGAGAAGGTGGCGCGGGGTAAACTGGGAAAGTGATGTCGTGTACTGGCTCCGCCTTTTTCCCGAGGGTGG
GGGAGAACCGTATATAAGTGCAGTAGTCGCCGTGAACGTTCTTTTTCGCAACGGGTTTGCCGCCAGAACA
CAGGTAAGTGCCGTGTGTGGTTCCCGCGGGCCTGGCCTCTTTACGGGTTATGGCCCTTGCGTGCCTTGAA
TTACTTCCACCTGGCTGCAGTACGTGATTCTTGATCCCGAGCTTCGGGTTGGAAGTGGGTGGGAGAGTTC
GAGGCCTTGCGCTTAAGGAGCCCCTTCGCCTCGTGCTTGAGTTGAGGCCTGGCCTGGGCGCTGGGGCCGC
CGCGTGCGAATCTGGTGGCACCTTCGCGCCTGTCTCGCTGCTTTCGATAAGTCTCTAGCCATTTAAAATT
TTTGATGACCTGCTGCGACGCTTTTTTTCTGGCAAGATAGTCTTGTAAATGCGGGCCAAGATCTGCACAC
TGGTATTTCGGTTTTTGGGGCCGCGGGCGGCGACGGGGCCCGTGCGTCCCAGCGCACATGTTCGGCGAGG
CGGGGCCTGCGAGCGCGGCCACCGAGAATCGGACGGGGGTAGTCTCAAGCTGGCCGGCCTGCTCTGGTGC
CTGGCCTCGCGCCGCCGTGTATCGCCCCGCCCTGGGCGGCAAGGCTGGCCCGGTCGGCACCAGTTGCGTG
AGCGGAAAGATGGCCGCTTCCCGGCCCTGCTGCAGGGAGCTCAAAATGGAGGACGCGGCGCTCGGGAGAG
CGGGCGGGTGAGTCACCCACACAAAGGAAAAGGGCCTTTCCGTCCTCAGCCGTCGCTTCATGTGACTCCA
CGGAGTACCGGGCGCCGTCCAGGCACCTCGATTAGTTCTCGAGCTTTTGGAGTACGTCGTCTTTAGGTTG
GGGGGAGGGGTTTTATGCGATGGAGTTTCCCCACACTGAGTGGGTGGAGACTGAAGTTAGGCCAGCTTGG
CACTTGATGTAATTCTCCTTGGAATTTGCCCTTTTTGAGTTTGGATCTTGGTTCATTCTCAAGCCTCAGA
CAGTGGTTCAAAGTTTTTTTCTTCCATTTCAGGTGTCGTGAGGAATTAGCTTGGTACTAATACGACTCAC
TATAGGGAGACCCAAGCTGGCTAGGTAAGCTTGATCAACAAGTTTGTACAAAAAAGCAGGCTGGCGCCGG
AACCAATTCAGTCGACTGGATCCGGTACCGGCACCATGGACGGAGCAGTGATGGAAGGGCCGCTTTTTTT
GCAGAGTCAGCGCTTTGGGACCAAGAGGTGGAGGAAGACCTGGGCCGTGCTCTACCCGGCCAGTCCCCAC
GGCGTAGCGCGGCTCGAGTTCTTTGACCATAAGGGGTCGAGCTCTGGGGGTGGCCGAGGGAGCTCGCGCC
GCCTGGACTGCAAAGTGATCCGTCTGGCTGAGTGTGTGAGTGTGGCCCCCGTCACCGTGGAGACCCCCCC
TGAGCCCGGCGCCACTGCCTTCCGCCTGGACACTGCTCAGCGCTCGCACCTGCTGGCGGCCGACGCGCCG
TCCAGTGCAGCCTGGGTGCAGACGCTGTGCCGAAACGCCTTTCCGAAAGGCAGCTGGACTCTGGCGCCTA
CCGATAACCCACCTAAGCTTTCTGCCCTGGAGATGCTGGAGAACTCCTTGTACAGCCCTACCTGGGAAGG
ATCCCAATTCTGGGTAACGGTGCAGAGGACTGAGGCCGCCGAGCGCTGTGGCCTGCATGGCTCCTACGTG
CTGAGGGTGGAGGCTGAAAGGCTGACTCTCCTGACCGTGGGGGCCCAGAGTCAGATACTGGAGCCACTCC
TGTCCTGGCCCTACACTCTGTTGCGTCGCTATGGCCGGGACAAGGTCATGTTCTCTTTCGAGGCCGGCCG
CCGCTGCCCCTCAGGCCCTGGAACCTTCACCTTCCAGACGGCACAGGGAAATGACATCTTCCAGGCAGTT
GAGACTGCCATCCACCGGCAGAAGGCCCAGGGAAAGGCCGGACAGGGGCACGATGTTCTCAGAGCTGACT
CCCATGAAGGGGAGGTGGCAGAGGGGAAGTTGCCTTCCCCACCTGGCCCCCAAGAGCTCCTCGACAGTCC
CCCAGCCCTGTATGCTGAGCCCTTAGACTCCCTGCGCATTGCTCCATGCCCTTCCCAGGACTCCCTATAC
TCAGACCCCTTGGACAGCACGTCTGCTCAGGCAGGAGAGGGAGTACAACGGAAGAAACCTCTCTATTGGG
ACTTGTATGAGCATGCGCAGCAGCAGTTGCTGAAGGCCAAGCTGACAGACCCCAAAGAGGATCCCATCTA
TGATGAACCTGAGGGCCTGGCCCCAGTCCCTCCCCAGGGCCTTTATGATCTGCCTCGGGAGCCCAAGGAT
GCATGGTGGTGCCAAGCTCGGGTGAAGGAGGAGGGCTATGAGCTCCCCTACAACCCTGCCACTGATGACT
ACGCTGTGCCACCCCCTCGGAGCACAAAGCCCCTCCTTGCTCCCAAGCCCCAGGGCCCAGCCTTCCCTGA
ACCTGGTACTGCAACTGGCAGTGGCATCAAAAGCCACAACTCAGCCCTGTACAGCCAGGTCCAGAAGAGC
GGGGCCTCAGGGAGCTGGGACTGTGGGCTCTCTAGAGTAGGGACTGACAAGACTGGGGTCAAGTCAGAGG
GCTCTACCGGCGGCGGCGGCCGCATGGTGAGCAAGGGCGAGGAGCTGTTCACCGGGGTGGTGCCCATCCT
GGTCGAGCTGGACGGCGACGTAAACGGCCACAAGTTCAGCGTCCGCGGCGAGGGCGAGGGCGATGCCACC
AACGGCAAGCTGACCCTGAAGTTCATCTGCACCACCGGCAAGCTGCCCGTGCCCTGGCCCACCCTCGTGA
CCACCTTCGGCTACGGCGTGGCCTGCTTCAGCCGCTACCCCGACCACATGAAGCAGCACGACTTCTTCAA
GTCCGCCATGCCCGAAGGCTACGTCCAGGAGCGCACCATCTCTTTCAAGGACGACGGTACCTACAAGACC
CGCGCCGAGGTGAAGTTCGAGGGCGACACCCTGGTGAACCGCATCGAGCTGAAGGGCATCGACTTCAAGG
AGGACGGCAACATCCTGGGGCACAAGCTGGAGTACAACTTCAACAGCCACAACGTCTATATCACGGCCGA
CAAGCAGAAGAACGGCATCAAGGCTAACTTCAAGATCCGCCACAACGTTGAGGACGGCAGCGTGCAGCTC
GCCGACCACTACCAGCAGAACACCCCCATCGGCGACGGCCCCGTGCTGCTGCCCGACAACCACTACCTGA
GCCATCAGTCCGCCCTGAGCAAAGACCCCAACGAGAAGCGCGATCACATGGTCCTGCTGGAGTTCGTGAC
CGCCGCCGGGATTACACATGGCATGGACGAGCTGTACAAGTAGTAAGATATCTAGACCCAGCTTTCTTGT
ACAAAGTGGTTGATCTAGAGGGCCCGCGGTTCGAAGGTAAGCCTATCCCTAACCCTCTCCTCGGTCTCGA
TTCTACGCGTACCGGTCATCATCACCATCACCATTGAGTTTAAACCCGCTGATCAGCCTCGACTGTGCCT
TCTAGTTGCCAGCCATCTGTTGTTTGCCCCTCCCCCGTGCCTTCCTTGACCCTGGAAGGTGCCACTCCCA
CTGTCCTTTCCTAATAAAATGAGGAAATTGCATCGCATTGTCTGAGTAGGTGTCATTCTATTCTGGGGGG
TGGGGTGGGGCAGGACAGCAAGGGGGAGGATTGGGAAGACAATAGCAGGCATGCTGGGGATGCGGTGGGC
GCTATGGCTTCTGAGGCGGAAAGAACCAGCTGGGGCTCTAGGGGGTATCCCC
[124 nt withheld, positions 4393-4516]
C
[91 nt withheld, positions 4518-4608]
A
[49 nt withheld, positions 4610-4658]
CCTTTGACGTTGGAGTCCACGTTCTTT
[37 nt withheld, positions 4686-4722]
ACCCTATCTCGGTCTATTCTTTTGATTTATAAGGGATTTTGCCGATTTCGGCCTATTGGTTAAAAAATGA
GCTGATTTAACAAAAATTTAACGCGAATTAATTCTGTGGAATGTGTGTCAGTTAGGGTGTGGAAAGTCCC
CAGGCTCCCCAGCAGGCAGAAGTATGCAAAGCATGCATCTCAATTAGTCAGCAACCAGGTGTGGAAAGTC
CCCAGGCTCCCCAGCAGGCAGAAGTATGCAAAGCATGCATCTCAATTAGTCAGCAACCATAGTCCCGCCC
CTAACTCCGCCCATCCCGCCCCTAACTCCGCCCAGTTCCGCCCATTCTCCGCCCCATGGCTGACTAATTT
TTTTTATTTATGCAGAGGCCGAGGCCGCCTCTGCCTCTGAGCTATTCCAGAAGTAGTGAGGAGGCTTTTT
TGGAGGCCTAGGCTTTTGCAAAAAGCTCCCGGGAGCTTGTATATCCATTTTCGGATCTGATCAGCACGTG
TTGACAATTAATCATCGGCATAGTATATCGGCATAGTATAATACGACAAGGTGAGGAACTAAACCATGGC
CAAGCCTTTGTCTCAAGAAGAATCCACCCTCATTGAAAGAGCAACGGCTACAATCAACAGCATCCCCATC
TCTGAAGACTACAGCGTCGCCAGCGCAGCTCTCTCTAGCGACGGCCGCATCTTCACTGGTGTCAATGTAT
ATCATTTTACTGGGGGACCTTGTGCAGAACTCGTGGTGCTGGGCACTGCTGCTGCTGCGGCAGCTGGCAA
CCTGACTTGTATCGTCGCGATCGGAAATGAGAACAGGGGCATCTTGAGCCCCTGCGGACGGTGCCGACAG
GTGCTTCTCGATCTGCATCCTGGGATCAAAGCCATAGTGAAGGACAGTGATGGACAGCCGACGGCAGTTG
GGATTCGTGAATTGCTGCCCTCTGGTTATGTGTGGGAGGGCTAAGCACTTCGTGGCCGAGGAGCAGGACT
GACACGTGCTACGAGATTTCGATTCCACCGCCGCCTTCTATGAAAGGTTGGGCTTCGGAATCGTTTTCCG
GGACGCCGGCTGGATGATCCTCCAGCGCGGGGATCTCATGCTGGAGTTCTTCGCCCACCCCAACTTGTTT
ATTGCAGCTTATAATGGTTACAAATAAAGCAATAGCATCACAAATTTCACAAATAAAGCATTTTTTTCAC
TGCATTCTAGTTGTGGTTTGTCCAAACTCATCAATGTATCTTATCATGTCTGTATACCGTCGACCTCTAG
CTAGAGCTTGGCGTAATCATGGTCATAGCTGTTTCCTGTGTGAAATTGTTATCCGCTCACAATTCCACAC
AACATACGAGCCGGAAGCATAAAGTGTAAAGCCTGGGGTGCCTAATGAGTGAGCTAACTCACATTAATTG
CGTTGCGCTCACTGCCCGCTTTCCAGTCGGGAAACCTGTCGTGCCAGCTGCATTAATGAATCGGCCAACG
CGCGGGGAGAGGCGGTTTGCGTATTGGGCGCTCTTCCGCTTCCTCGCTCACTGACTCGCTGCGCTCGGTC
GTTCGGCTGCGGCGAGCGGTATCAGCTCACTCAAAGGCGGTAATACGGTTATCCACAGAATCAGGGGATA
ACGCAGGAAAGAACATGTGAGCAAAAGGCCAGGAACCGTAAAAAGGCCGCGTTGCTGGCGTTTTTCCATA
GGCTCCGCCCCCCTGACGAGCATCACAAAAATCGACGCTCAAGTCAGAGGTGGCGAAACCCGACAGGACT
ATAAAGATACCAGGCGTTTCCCCCTGGAAGCTCCCTCGTGCGCTCTCCTGTTCCGACCCTGCCGCTTACC
GGATACCTGTCCGCCTTTCTCCCTTCGGGAAGCGTGGCGCTTTCTCATAGCTCACGCTGTAGGTATCTCA
GTTCGGTGTAGGTCGTTCGCTCCAAGCTGGGCTGTGTGCACGAACCCCCCGTTCAGCCCGACCGCTGCGC
CTTATCCGGTAACTATCGTCTTGAGTCCAACCCGGTAAGACACGACTTATCGCCACTGGCAGCAGCCACT
GGTAACAGGATTAGCAGAGCGAGGTATGTAGGCGGTGCTACAGAGTTCTTGAAGTGGTGGCCTAACTACG
GCTACACTAGAAGAACAGTATTTGGTATCTGCGCTCTGCTGAAGCCAGTTACCTTCGGAAAAAGAGTTGG
TAGCTCTTGATCCGGCAAACAAACCACCGCTGGTAGCGGTGGTTTTTTTGTTTGCAAGCAGCAGATTACG
CGCAGAAAAAAAGGATCTCAAGAAGATCCTTTGATCTTTTCTACGGGGTCTGACGCTCAGTGGAACGAAA
ACTCACGTTAAGGGATTTTGGTCATGAGATTATCAAAAAGGATCTTCACCTAGATCCTTTTAAATTAAAA
ATGAAGTTTTAAATCAATCTAAAGTATATATGAGTAAACTTGGTCTGACAGTTACCAATGCTTAATCAGT
GAGGCACCTATCTCAGCGATCTGTCTATTTCGTTCATCCATAGTTGCCTGACTCCCCGTCGTGTAGATAA
CTACGATACGGGAGGGCTTACCATCTGGCCCCAGTGCTGCAATGATACCGCGAGACCCACGCTCACCGGC
TCCAGATTTATCAGCAATAAACCAGCCAGCCGGAAGGGCCGAGCGCAGAAGTGGTCCTGCAACTTTATCC
GCCTCCATCCAGTCTATTAATTGTTGCCGGGAAGCTAGAGTAAGTAGTTCGCCAGTTAATAGTTTGCGCA
ACGTTGTTGCCATTGCTACAGGCATCGTGGTGTCACGCTCGTCGTTTGGTATGGCTTCATTCAGCTCCGG
TTCCCAACGATCAAGGCGAGTTACATGATCCCCCATGTTGTGCAAAAAAGCGGTTAGCTCCTTCGGTCCT
CCGATCGTTGTCAGAAGTAAGTTGGCCGCAGTGTTATCACTCATGGTTATGGCAGCACTGCATAATTCTC
TTACTGTCATGCCATCCGTAAGATGCTTTTCTGTGACTGGTGAGTACTCAACCAAGTCATTCTGAGAATA
GTGTATGCGGCGACCGAGTTGCTCTTGCCCGGCGTCAATACGGGATAATACCGCGCCACATAGCAGAACT
TTAAAAGTGCTCATCATTGGAAAACGTTCTTCGGGGCGAAAACTCTCAAGGATCTTACCGCTGTTGAGAT
CCAGTTCGATGTAACCCACTCGTGCACCCAACTGATCTTCAGCATCTTTTACTTTCACCAGCGTTTCTGG
GTGAGCAAAAACAGGAAGGCAAAATGCCGCAAAAAAGGGAATAAGGGCGACACGGAAATGTTGAATACTC
ATACTCTTCCTTTTTC
